Addgene plasmid #216225: TDP-43 mRuby
Purpose: TDP-43 with a C-terminal mRuby tag for expression in mammalian cells.
Depositing lab: Jennifer Lee. Depositing organization: National Heart, Lung, and Blood Institute (NHLBI). Publication: Genetically encoded lysine photocage for spatiotemporal control of TDP-43 nuclear import. Shadish JA, Lee JC. Biophys Chem. 2024 Jan 23;307:107191. doi: 10.1016/j.bpc.2024.107191. PubMed 38290242.
Backbone
  Vector backbone: pCMV
  Backbone manufacturer: Novopro
  Backbone size w/o insert (bp): 4000
  Total vector size (bp): 6000
  Vector type: Mammalian Expression
Growth in bacteria
  Bacterial resistance: Kanamycin, 50 μg/mL
  Growth temperature: 37°C
  Growth strain: DH5alpha
  Copy number: Unknown
Gene/Insert
  Gene/Insert name: TDP-43 (alt name: Transactive response DNA binding protein of 43 kDa)
  Species: H. sapiens (human)
  Insert size (bp): 1968
  Entrez Gene: TARDBP (a.k.a. ALS10, TDP-43)
  Promoter: CMV
  Tag / fusion protein: mRuby
  Cloning method: Gibson Cloning
  Sequencing primers: 5′ CGCAAATGGGCGGTAGGCGTG
Terms and licenses: Academic/Nonprofit Terms; Industry Terms: Not Available to Industry
How to cite: TDP-43 mRuby was a gift from Jennifer Lee (Addgene plasmid # 216225 ; http://n2t.net/addgene:216225 ; RRID:Addgene_216225)
