[The description below was written by a language model from this plasmid's Addgene catalogue record and pLannotate feature annotations shown in this document.]
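Description:
TDP-43 mRuby is a mammalian expression plasmid of about 6 kb built on a commercial pCMV backbone, encoding human TDP-43 (TARDBP, transactive response DNA binding protein of 43 kDa) fused at its C-terminus to the red fluorescent protein mRuby. Transcription is driven by the human cytomegalovirus immediate early enhancer and promoter, which give strong constitutive expression in most mammalian cell lines. A short multiple cloning site lies between the promoter and the TARDBP coding sequence. The TARDBP reading frame is followed after a short gap, presumably a linker, by the mRuby coding sequence, and the transcript is terminated by an SV40 polyadenylation signal. The small large T antigen fragment annotated just upstream of that signal is most likely part of the SV40-derived 3' region rather than a functional element. The fusion insert was assembled by Gibson cloning.

The plasmid is propagated in E. coli through a high-copy ColE1/pUC-type origin and selected with kanamycin. The Tn5 NeoR/KanR gene sits behind both a bacterial bla promoter and the SV40 enhancer and early promoter and ends with an HSV TK poly(A) signal, so the same marker can confer G418 resistance in mammalian cells. An f1 origin is also present. The short ble and bGH poly(A) fragments appear to be backbone remnants.

TDP-43 is an RNA-binding protein involved in splicing and RNA processing, and its gene carries the alias ALS10. The red tag allows its subcellular localisation to be followed by live-cell fluorescence imaging. The associated publication concerns spatiotemporal control of TDP-43 nuclear import using a genetically encoded photocaged lysine, but the record does not say what role this particular construct played in that work.
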