Features (pLannotate 1.2.2; 15 found; start..end, strand, type, name):
     67..370     +  enhancer       CMV enhancer: human cytomegalovirus immediate early enhancer
    371..574     +  promoter       CMV promoter: human cytomegalovirus (CMV) immediate early promoter
    597..677     +  misc_feature   MCS: multiple cloning site
    685..1926    +  CDS            TARDBP: TADBP_HUMAN - Also known as TDP43. Experimental evidence at protein level: Swiss-Prot protein existence level 1. RNA-binding protein that is involved in various steps of RNA biogenesis and processing (PubMed:23519609). Preferentially binds, via its two RNA recognition motifs RRM1 and RRM2, to GU-repeats on RNA molecules predominantly localized within long introns and in the 3'UTR of mRNAs (PubMed:23519609, PubMed:24240615, PubMed:24464995). In turn, regulates the splicing of many non-coding and protein-coding RNAs including proteins involved in neuronal survival, as well as mRNAs that encode p
   1969..2649    +  CDS            mRuby: mRuby is a basic (constitutively fluorescent) red fluorescent protein published in 2009, derived from Entacmaea quadricolor. It has low acid sensitivity.
   2669..2752    +  CDS            large T antigen (fragment): large T antigen from SV40 (simian virus 40)
   2775..2896    +  polyA_signal   SV40 poly(A) signal: SV40 polyadenylation signal
   2930..3358    -  rep_origin     f1 ori (sequence partly withheld): f1 bacteriophage origin of replication; arrow indicates direction of (+) strand synthesis
   3385..3489    +  promoter       AmpR promoter: bla
   3491..3848    +  promoter       SV40 promoter: SV40 enhancer and early promoter
   3883..4677    +  CDS            NeoR/KanR: aminoglycoside phosphotransferase from Tn5; aph(3')-II (or nptII); confers resistance to neomycin, kanamycin, and G418 (Geneticin®)
   4698..4850    +  CDS            ble (fragment): BLE_KLEPN - Experimental evidence at protein level: Swiss-Prot protein existence level 1. Binding protein with a strong affinity to the bleomycin family of antibiotics. Binds to CL990; an antimitotic-antibiotic compound. From Klebsiella pneumoniae.
   4909..4956    +  polyA_signal   HSV TK poly(A) signal: herpes simplex virus thymidine kinase polyadenylation signal (Cole and Stacy, 1985)
   5047..5063    -  polyA_signal   bGH poly(A) signal (fragment): bovine growth hormone polyadenylation signal
   5285..5873    +  rep_origin     ori: high-copy-number ColE1/pMB1/pBR322/pUC origin of replication
>Addgene plasmid #216225 | TDP-43 mRuby | addgene full sequence | sequence record 431057 | Addgene NGS Result
ATGCATTAGTTATTAATAGTAATCAATTACGGGGTCATTAGTTCATAGCCCATATATGGAGTTCCGCGTT
ACATAACTTACGGTAAATGGCCCGCCTGGCTGACCGCCCAACGACCCCCGCCCATTGACGTCAATAATGA
CGTATGTTCCCATAGTAACGCCAATAGGGACTTTCCATTGACGTCAATGGGTGGAGTATTTACGGTAAAC
TGCCCACTTGGCAGTACATCAAGTGTATCATATGCCAAGTACGCCCCCTATTGACGTCAATGACGGTAAA
TGGCCCGCCTGGCATTATGCCCAGTACATGACCTTATGGGACTTTCCTACTTGGCAGTACATCTACGTAT
TAGTCATCGCTATTACCATGGTGATGCGGTTTTGGCAGTACATCAATGGGCGTGGATAGCGGTTTGACTC
ACGGGGATTTCCAAGTCTCCACCCCATTGACGTCAATGGGAGTTTGTTTTGGCACCAAAATCAACGGGAC
TTTCCAAAATGTCGTAACAACTCCGCCCCATTGACGCAAATGGGCGGTAGGCGTGTACGGTGGGAGGTCT
ATATAAGCAGAGCTGGTTTAGTGAACCGTCAGATCCGCTAGCGCTACCGGACTCAGATCTCGAGCTCAAG
CTTCGAATTCTGCAGTCGACGGTACCGCGGGCCCGGGATCCACCGGTCGCCACCATGAGCGAGTATATTC
GTGTTACCGAAGATGAGAACGACGAGCCGATCGAGATTCCGAGCGAAGATGACGGTACGGTCTTGCTGAG
CACGGTGACCGCGCAGTTCCCAGGCGCCTGTGGCCTGCGCTATCGTAATCCGGTCAGCCAGTGCATGCGC
GGTGTCCGTCTGGTTGAGGGCATTCTGCACGCTCCGGACGCGGGCTGGGGCAATCTGGTGTACGTGGTCA
ATTACCCGAAAGACAACAAGCGCAAGATGGATGAAACTGACGCCAGCTCTGCGGTTAAAGTCAAGCGTGC
AGTGCAGAAAACGAGCGACCTGATCGTGCTGGGTTTGCCGTGGAAAACCACGGAGCAAGACCTGAAAGAA
TACTTTAGCACCTTCGGTGAGGTGCTGATGGTCCAGGTAAAGAAAGATCTGAAAACCGGTCACAGCAAGG
GTTTTGGCTTCGTCCGTTTCACCGAGTATGAAACCCAGGTGAAAGTTATGTCGCAACGTCACATGATCGA
CGGTCGTTGGTGTGACTGCAAGCTGCCGAACAGCAAGCAGAGCCAAGATGAACCGCTGCGCTCCCGTAAA
GTTTTCGTTGGTCGCTGCACCGAAGATATGACGGAAGATGAGCTGCGTGAGTTCTTTTCTCAATATGGTG
ACGTGATGGATGTTTTCATCCCGAAACCTTTCCGCGCCTTTGCATTTGTTACCTTCGCTGACGATCAAAT
CGCGCAGAGCCTGTGTGGTGAGGATCTGATTATCAAAGGTATTTCCGTTCACATTTCTAACGCGGAGCCA
AAGCATAACAGCAACCGCCAACTGGAACGTTCCGGTCGTTTCGGTGGTAATCCGGGTGGTTTCGGCAACC
AGGGTGGCTTTGGCAATTCGCGTGGCGGTGGTGCCGGCTTGGGCAATAACCAAGGTTCCAATATGGGTGG
CGGTATGAACTTTGGTGCCTTCTCCATCAATCCGGCAATGATGGCGGCTGCACAAGCGGCGCTGCAGTCT
AGCTGGGGTATGATGGGCATGCTGGCGAGCCAGCAGAACCAGTCAGGCCCGAGCGGCAATAATCAGAATC
AAGGTAACATGCAGCGTGAACCGAATCAAGCGTTTGGTAGCGGTAACAATAGCTACAGCGGTAGCAACAG
CGGTGCGGCAATCGGCTGGGGTAGCGCAAGCAATGCGGGCAGCGGTAGCGGTTTCAACGGCGGCTTTGGT
AGCAGCATGGATAGCAAGAGCTCCGGTTGGGGCATGCTCGAGGGTTCTGCTGGTTCTGCTGCTGGTTCTG
GTGAATTCATGAACAGCCTGATCAAAGAAAACATGCGGATGAAGGTGGTGCTGGAAGGCAGCGTGAACGG
CCACCAGTTCAAGTGCACCGGCGAGGGCGAGGGCAACCCCTACATGGGCACCCAGACCATGCGGATCAAA
GTGATCGAGGGCGGACCTCTGCCCTTCGCCTTCGACATCCTGGCCACATCCTTCATGTACGGCAGCCGGA
CCTTCATCAAGTACCCCAAGGGCATCCCCGATTTCTTCAAGCAGAGCTTCCCCGAGGGCTTCACCTGGGA
GAGAGTGACCAGATACGAGGACGGCGGCGTGATCACCGTGATGCAGGACACCAGCCTGGAAGATGGCTGC
CTGGTGTACCATGCCCAGGTCAGGGGCGTGAATTTTCCCAGCAACGGCGCCGTGATGCAGAAGAAAACCA
AGGGCTGGGAGCCCAACACCGAGATGATGTACCCCGCTGACGGCGGACTGAGAGGCTACACCCACATGGC
CCTGAAGGTGGACGGCGGAGGGCACCTGAGCTGCAGCTTCGTGACCACCTACCGATCCAAGAAAACCGTG
GGCAACATCAAGATGCCCGGCATCCACGCCGTGGACCACCGGCTGGAAAGGCTGGAAGAGTCCGACAACG
AGATGTTCGTGGTGCAGCGGGAGCACGCCGTGGCCAAGTTCGCCGGCCTGGGCGGAGGGTAAAGCGGCCG
CGACTCTAGATCATAATCAGCCATACCACATTTGTAGAGGTTTTACTTGCTTTAAAAAACCTCCCACACC
TCCCCCTGAACCTGAAACATAAAATGAATGCAATTGTTGTTGTTAACTTGTTTATTGCAGCTTATAATGG
TTACAAATAAAGCAATAGCATCACAAATTTCACAAATAAAGCATTTTTTTCACTGCATTCTAGTTGTGGT
TTGTCCAAACTCATCAATGTATCTTAAGGCGTAAATTGTAAGCGTTAATATTTTGTTAAAATTCGCGTTA
AATTTTTGTTAAATCAGCTCATTTTTTAACCAATAGGCCGAAATCGGCAAAATCCCTTATAAATCAAAAG
AATAGACCGAGATAGGGT
[37 nt withheld, positions 3029-3065]
AAAGAACGTGGACTCCAACGTCAAAGG
[49 nt withheld, positions 3093-3141]
T
[91 nt withheld, positions 3143-3233]
G
[124 nt withheld, positions 3235-3358]
CAGGTGGCACTTTTCGGGGAAATGTGCGCGGAACCCCTATTTGTTTATTTTTCTAAATACATTCAAATAT
GTATCCGCTCATGAGACAATAACCCTGATAAATGCTTCAATAATATTGAAAAAGGAAGAGTCCTGAGGCG
GAAAGAACCAGCTGTGGAATGTGTGTCAGTTAGGGTGTGGAAAGTCCCCAGGCTCCCCAGCAGGCAGAAG
TATGCAAAGCATGCATCTCAATTAGTCAGCAACCAGGTGTGGAAAGTCCCCAGGCTCCCCAGCAGGCAGA
AGTATGCAAAGCATGCATCTCAATTAGTCAGCAACCATAGTCCCGCCCCTAACTCCGCCCATCCCGCCCC
TAACTCCGCCCAGTTCCGCCCATTCTCCGCCCCATGGCTGACTAATTTTTTTTATTTATGCAGAGGCCGA
GGCCGCCTCGGCCTCTGAGCTATTCCAGAAGTAGTGAGGAGGCTTTTTTGGAGGCCTAGGCTTTTGCAAA
GATCGATCAAGAGACAGGATGAGGATCGTTTCGCATGATTGAACAAGATGGATTGCACGCAGGTTCTCCG
GCCGCTTGGGTGGAGAGGCTATTCGGCTATGACTGGGCACAACAGACAATCGGCTGCTCTGATGCCGCCG
TGTTCCGGCTGTCAGCGCAGGGGCGCCCGGTTCTTTTTGTCAAGACCGACCTGTCCGGTGCCCTGAATGA
ACTGCAAGACGAGGCAGCGCGGCTATCGTGGCTGGCCACGACGGGCGTTCCTTGCGCAGCTGTGCTCGAC
GTTGTCACTGAAGCGGGAAGGGACTGGCTGCTATTGGGCGAAGTGCCGGGGCAGGATCTCCTGTCATCTC
ACCTTGCTCCTGCCGAGAAAGTATCCATCATGGCTGATGCAATGCGGCGGCTGCATACGCTTGATCCGGC
TACCTGCCCATTCGACCACCAAGCGAAACATCGCATCGAGCGAGCACGTACTCGGATGGAAGCCGGTCTT
GTCGATCAGGATGATCTGGACGAAGAGCATCAGGGGCTCGCGCCAGCCGAACTGTTCGCCAGGCTCAAGG
CGAGCATGCCCGACGGCGAGGATCTCGTCGTGACCCATGGCGATGCCTGCTTGCCGAATATCATGGTGGA
AAATGGCCGCTTTTCTGGATTCATCGACTGTGGCCGGCTGGGTGTGGCGGACCGCTATCAGGACATAGCG
TTGGCTACCCGTGATATTGCTGAAGAGCTTGGCGGCGAATGGGCTGACCGCTTCCTCGTGCTTTACGGTA
TCGCCGCTCCCGATTCGCAGCGCATCGCCTTCTATCGCCTTCTTGACGAGTTCTTCTGAGCGGGACTCTG
GGGTTCGAAATGACCGACCAAGCGACGCCCAACCTGCCATCACGAGATTTCGATTCCACCGCCGCCTTCT
ATGAAAGGTTGGGCTTCGGAATCGTTTTCCGGGACGCCGGCTGGATGATCCTCCAGCGCGGGGATCTCAT
GCTGGAGTTCTTCGCCCACCCTAGGGGGAGGCTAACTGAAACACGGAAGGAGACAATACCGGAAGGAACC
CGCGCTATGACGGCAATAAAAAGACAGAATAAAACGCACGGTGTTGGGTCGTTTGTTCATAAACGCGGGG
TTCGGTCCCAGGGCTGGCACTCTGTCGATACCCCACCGAGACCCCATTGGGGCCAATACGCCCGCGTTTC
TTCCTTTTCCCCACCCCACCCCCCAAGTTCGGGTGAAGGCCCAGGGCTCGCAGCCAACGTCGGGGCGGCA
GGCCCTGCCATAGCCTCAGGTTACTCATATATACTTTAGATTGATTTAAAACTTCATTTTTAATTTAAAA
GGATCTAGGTGAAGATCCTTTTTGATAATCTCATGACCAAAATCCCTTAACGTGAGTTTTCGTTCCACTG
AGCGTCAGACCCCGTAGAAAAGATCAAAGGATCTTCTTGAGATCCTTTTTTTCTGCGCGTAATCTGCTGC
TTGCAAACAAAAAAACCACCGCTACCAGCGGTGGTTTGTTTGCCGGATCAAGAGCTACCAACTCTTTTTC
CGAAGGTAACTGGCTTCAGCAGAGCGCAGATACCAAATACTGTTCTTCTAGTGTAGCCGTAGTTAGGCCA
CCACTTCAAGAACTCTGTAGCACCGCCTACATACCTCGCTCTGCTAATCCTGTTACCAGTGGCTGCTGCC
AGTGGCGATAAGTCGTGTCTTACCGGGTTGGACTCAAGACGATAGTTACCGGATAAGGCGCAGCGGTCGG
GCTGAACGGGGGGTTCGTGCACACAGCCCAGCTTGGAGCGAACGACCTACACCGAACTGAGATACCTACA
GCGTGAGCTATGAGAAAGCGCCACGCTTCCCGAAGGGAGAAAGGCGGACAGGTATCCGGTAAGCGGCAGG
GTCGGAACAGGAGAGCGCACGAGGGAGCTTCCAGGGGGAAACGCCTGGTATCTTTATAGTCCTGTCGGGT
TTCGCCACCTCTGACTTGAGCGTCGATTTTTGTGATGCTCGTCAGGGGGGCGGAGCCTATGGAAAAACGC
CAGCAACGCGGCCTTTTTACGGTTCCTGGCCTTTTGCTGGCCTTTTGCTCACATGTTCTTTCCTGCGTTA
TCCCCTGATTCTGTGGATAACCGTATTACCGCC
